Addgene plasmid #244739: CL20_mEGFP_FOidr_187
Purpose: Express mEGFP-tagged intrinsically disordered protein (IDR), FOidr_187, derived from human fusion protein TAF15_ZNF384
Depositing lab: Richard Kriwacki. Depositing organization: St. Jude Children's Research Hospital. Publication: Proteome-wide computational analyses reveal links between protein condensate formation and RNA biology. Maiti S, Tripathi S, Baggett DW, Phillips AH, Park CG, Wang J, Wahiduzzaman, Freyaldenhoven WT, Kinger S, Pioso BJ, Bollinger JC, Somjee R, Lang B, Babu MM, Kriwacki RW. Sci Adv. 2025 Dec 5;11(49):eady1420. doi: 10.1126/sciadv.ady1420. Epub 2025 Dec 3. PubMed 41337585.
Backbone
  Vector backbone: CL20
  Vector type: Mammalian Expression
Growth in bacteria
  Bacterial resistance: Ampicillin, 100 μg/mL
  Growth temperature: 37°C
  Growth strain: NEB Stable
  Copy number: High Copy
Gene/Insert
  Gene/Insert name: FOidr_187
  Species: H. sapiens (human)
  Mutation: Unmutated
  Tag / fusion protein: monomeric EGFP (N terminal on insert)
  Cloning method: Restriction Enzyme; 5′ cloning site Unknown (unknown if destroyed)
Terms and licenses: Academic/Nonprofit Terms; Industry Terms: Not Available to Industry
Depositor comments: TAF15_ZNF384_1_388
How to cite: CL20_mEGFP_FOidr_187 was a gift from Richard Kriwacki (Addgene plasmid # 244739 ; http://n2t.net/addgene:244739 ; RRID:Addgene_244739)
