[The description below was written by a language model from this plasmid's Addgene catalogue record and pLannotate feature annotations shown in this document.]
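Description:
CL20_mEGFP_FOidr_187 is an 8.2 kb mammalian expression plasmid built on the CL20 backbone. The catalogue lists it simply as a mammalian expression vector, but the annotated features show the architecture of a self-inactivating HIV-1 lentiviral transfer vector. It is propagated in E. coli through a high-copy ColE1/pUC-type origin with ampicillin selection (AmpR, β-lactamase). The recorded growth strain is a recombination-reduced one, as is commonly used for LTR-containing plasmids. The viral portion begins with a CMV enhancer joined to a truncated 5' LTR, an arrangement that typically allows Tat-independent transcription of the vector genome. This is followed by the Ψ packaging signal with a gag fragment, the cPPT/CTS, and the Rev response element for Rev-dependent nuclear export. The unit ends in a ΔU3 3' LTR fragment followed by a rabbit β-globin polyadenylation signal. An SV40 origin and poly(A) signal and remnants of lac regulatory sequence also sit in the backbone. No mammalian selection marker is annotated.

The payload is driven by an internal CMV enhancer/promoter and encodes monomeric EGFP fused to the N terminus of FOidr_187. This is an unmutated intrinsically disordered region taken from the human oncogenic fusion protein TAF15–ZNF384; the depositor comment indicates residues 1–388 of the fusion. The feature table accordingly shows a TAF15 fragment followed directly by a ZNF384 fragment downstream of mEGFP. A short hit to a Tet-responsive promoter next to the CMV promoter probably reflects shared minimal CMV sequence rather than a functional inducible element. The construct serves to express the fluorescently tagged IDR in mammalian cells so its localization and behaviour can be imaged. It was deposited with a study linking protein condensate formation to RNA biology.
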