Features (pLannotate 1.2.2; 30 found; start..end, strand, type, name):
    199..254     -  polyA_signal   β-globin poly(A) signal: rabbit β-globin polyadenylation signal (Gil and Proudfoot, 1987)
    340..475     -  LTR            3' LTR (ΔU3) (fragment): self-inactivating 3' long terminal repeat (LTR) from HIV-1
    477..545     -  CDS            nef (fragment): NEF_HV1Z2 - Experimental evidence at protein level: Swiss-Prot protein existence level 1. Extracellular Nef protein targets CD4(+) T-lymphocytes for apoptosis by interacting with CXCR4 surface receptors. From Human immunodeficiency virus type 1 group M subtype D (isolate Z2/CDC-Z34) (HIV-1).
    571..1245    -  CDS            ZNF384 (fragment): ZN384_HUMAN - Also known as CAGH1, CIZ, NMP4, TNRC1. Experimental evidence at protein level: Swiss-Prot protein existence level 1. Transcription factor that binds the consensus DNA sequence [GC]AAAAA. Seems to bind and regulate the promoters of MMP1, MMP3, MMP7 and COL1A1 (By similarity). From Homo sapiens (Human).
   1252..1734    -  CDS            TAF15 (fragment) (sequence partly withheld): RBP56_HUMAN - Also known as RBP56, TAF2N. Experimental evidence at protein level: Swiss-Prot protein existence level 1. RNA and ssDNA-binding protein that may play specific roles during transcription initiation at distinct promoters. Can enter the preinitiation complex together with the RNA polymerase II (Pol II). From Homo sapiens (Human).
   1777..2493    -  CDS            mEGFP: mEGFP is a basic (constitutively fluorescent) green fluorescent protein published in 2002, derived from Aequorea victoria. It has moderate acid sensitivity.
   2507..2544    -  misc_feature   MCS (fragment): multiple cloning site
   2543..2559    -  promoter       tight TRE promoter (fragment): Tet-responsive promoter PTight, consisting of seven tet operator sequences followed by the minimal CMV promoter
   2575..2778    -  promoter       CMV promoter: human cytomegalovirus (CMV) immediate early promoter
   2779..3082    -  enhancer       CMV enhancer: human cytomegalovirus immediate early enhancer
   3150..3166    -  misc_feature   MCS (fragment): multiple cloning site
   3166..3191    -  CDS            Rev (fragment): human immunodeficiency virus 1 (HIV-1) Rev protein; rev; enhances nuclear export of unspliced and incompletely spliced viral mRNAs
   3568..3801    -  misc_feature   RRE: The Rev response element (RRE) of HIV-1 allows for Rev-dependent mRNA export from the nucleus to the cytoplasm.
   3935..4018    -  CDS            vif (fragment): VIF_HV1BR - Experimental evidence at protein level: Swiss-Prot protein existence level 1. Counteracts the innate antiviral activity of host APOBEC3F and APOBEC3G. Forms a complex with host APOBEC3F and APOBEC3G thus preventing the entry of these lethally hypermutating enzymes into progeny virions. Recruits an active E3 ubiquitin ligase complex composed of elongin BC, CUL5, and RBX2 to induce polyubiquitination of APOBEC3G and APOBEC3F. In turn, they are directed to the 26S proteasome for degradation. Vif interaction with APOBEC3G also blocks its cytidine deaminase activity in a proteasome-inde
   4161..4278    -  misc_feature   cPPT/CTS: central polypurine tract and central termination sequence of HIV-1
   4427..4786    -  CDS            HIV-1 gag (fragment): gag protein from human immunodeficiency virus 1; gag
   4770..4895    -  misc_feature   HIV-1 Ψ: packaging signal of human immunodeficiency virus type 1
   4942..5199    -  LTR            5' LTR (truncated): truncated 5' long terminal repeat (LTR) from HIV-1
   5201..5580    -  enhancer       CMV enhancer: human cytomegalovirus immediate early enhancer
   5611..5715    +  promoter       AmpR promoter: bla
   5716..6576    +  CDS            AmpR: β-lactamase; bla; confers resistance to ampicillin, carbenicillin, and related antibiotics
   6747..7335    +  rep_origin     ori: high-copy-number ColE1/pMB1/pBR322/pUC origin of replication
   7518..7572    +  CDS            lacI (fragment): lac repressor; lacI; The lac repressor binds to the lac operator to inhibit transcription in E. coli. This inhibition can be relieved by adding lactose or isopropyl-β-D-thiogalactopyranoside (IPTG).
   7574..7708    -  polyA_signal   SV40 poly(A) signal: SV40 polyadenylation signal
   7728..7863    -  rep_origin     SV40 ori: SV40 origin of replication
   7887..7909    -  promoter       SV40 promoter (fragment): SV40 enhancer and early promoter
   7916..7955    +  CDS            lacI (fragment): lac repressor; lacI; The lac repressor binds to the lac operator to inhibit transcription in E. coli. This inhibition can be relieved by adding lactose or isopropyl-β-D-thiogalactopyranoside (IPTG).
   7968..7989    +  protein_bind   CAP binding site: CAP binding activates transcription in the presence of cAMP. E. coli catabolite activator protein
   8004..8034    +  promoter       lac promoter: promoter for the E. coli lac operon
   8042..8058    +  protein_bind   lac operator: The lac repressor binds to the lac operator to inhibit transcription in E. coli. This inhibition can be relieved by adding lactose or isopropyl-β-D-thiogalactopyranoside (IPTG). lac repressor encoded by lacI
>Addgene plasmid #244739 | CL20_mEGFP_FOidr_187 | addgene full sequence | sequence record 488206 | Addgene NGS Result
AAAAAAAATCTAACCTCAAGTCAAGGCTTTTCTATGGAATAAGGAATGGACAGCAGGGGGCTGTTTCATA
TACTGATGACCTCTTTATAGCCAACCTTTGTTCATGGCAGCCAGCATATGGGCATATGTTGCCAAACTCT
AAACCAAATACTCATTCTGATGTTTTAAATGATTTGCCCTCCCATATGTCCTTCCGAGTGAGAGACACAA
AAAATTCCAACACACTATTGCAATGAAAATAAATTTCCTTTATTAGCCAGAAGTCAGATGCTCAAGGGGC
TTCATGATGTCCCCATAATTTTTGGCAGAGGGAAAAAGATCTGCTAGCTCGAGCAGCTGAAGCTTTATTG
AGGCTTAAGCAGTGGGTTCCCTAGTTAGCCAGAGAGCTCCCAGGCTCAGATCTGGTCTAACCAGAGAGAC
CCAGTACAGGCAAAAAGCAGATCTTGTCTTCTTTGGGAGTGAATTAGCCCTTCCAGTCCCCCCTTTTCTT
TTAAAAAGTGGCTAAGATCTACAGCTGCCTTGTAAGTCATTGGTCTTAAAGGTACCGTAATCTTATCTAG
AACCGGTTCAGCCGTCTTTCTGATGGTCATCATCATCCTCAGGGGAGAGGACATAAGGGTCATTCATCTC
GGGCAGCCCTGATTCCAGCATCCGCTTCTTCTTCCGGCCCCGGGGTGGCTTAGGAGCCACACTGCCACCT
CCACCACCACCTCCGCCTCCTTCCTCGGTTAGGGTCGATGCTACCTTCTTGGAGAGGTCAGGGACAACCT
GCAGGGCTTGTGAGCCAGGGGGAAGAGCTGAGACAATCATGGGAGCCGAAATGGGGAAGGTCTGAGCTGA
TGATGCTGTGGTCACAAGAGAGCCTGAGGGGGACGTGATTACCAAACCCGGACCCCTTGATTGACTCCCT
TCTCTTCTCCACCTCTGAGAACAGGAGACTCCAGCAGTCATCAGTCCTGTAGACGGCACAGGGACCACCG
TGATATTCTGGGTAACGGACGCTTGGCTGTGTGGGGTCAGCTGGTCTGACTTGGACTCTGTGTCCATACT
GATGCCTGAGGGCAGGGACACTGAGGCAGGCACTGTCAGCAAGGTGGGGTAGTGAGGTGGGGCCAGACCA
CAGCCCTTCTCTGGCAACAGCTGATCCTTCATCTTGTTGATGAACATTGTGTTCTCGATCTGACCTGAGA
CTGTGGGGATAGAAGGCCAGAAGTACGGGTTAGAATTGAAGTGAGATTCTTCCATTCTACCTTGTGTGTG
GTGGCTGTAGTTTTCCCTTTGTGAATGATAGGACTGCTGGTTTTGACTATAGGAATCATGCTGCTGATCA
TAATTTGACTGCTCATCATATGAGCCTTGATGTTGATCATAGCCTGACTGCTGGTCATATGAATCTTGTT
GACCATAGTCTGGCTGGTCATAGGAAGGTGCTCT
[285 nt withheld, positions 1435-1719]
TCCAGAATCCGACATCCGGGAAGCGGCCGCACTTCCCCCGGAGCCTCCGCTTCCGCCCTTGTACAGCTCG
TCCATGCCGAGAGTGATCCCGGCGGCGGTCACGAACTCCAGCAGGACCATGTGATCGCGCTTCTCGTTGG
GGTCTTTGCTCAGCTTGGACTGGGTGCTCAGGTAGTGGTTGTCGGGCAGCAGCACGGGGCCGTCGCCGAT
GGGGGTGTTCTGCTGGTAGTGGTCGGCGAGCTGCACGCTGCCGTCCTCGATGTTGTGGCGGATCTTGAAG
TTCACCTTGATGCCGTTCTTCTGCTTGTCGGCCATGATATAGACGTTGTGGCTGTTGTAGTTGTACTCCA
GCTTGTGCCCCAGGATGTTGCCGTCCTCCTTGAAGTCGATGCCCTTCAGCTCGATGCGGTTCACCAGGGT
GTCGCCCTCGAACTTCACCTCGGCGCGGGTCTTGTAGTTGCCGTCGTCCTTGAAGAAGATGGTGCGCTCC
TGGACGTAGCCTTCGGGCATGGCGGACTTGAAGAAGTCGTGCTGCTTCATGTGGTCGGGGTAGCGGCTGA
AGCACTGCACGCCGTAGGTCAGGGTGGTCACGAGGGTGGGCCAGGGCACGGGCAGCTTGCCGGTGGTGCA
GATGAACTTCAGGGTCAGCTTGCCGTAGGTGGCATCGCCCTCGCCCTCGCCGGACACGCTGAACTTGTGG
CCGTTTACGTCGCCGTCCAGCTCGACCAGGATGGGCACCACCCCGGTGAACAGCTCCTCGCCCTTGCTCA
CCATGGTGGCGACCGGTGGATCCCGGGCCCGCGGTACCGTCGACTGCAGAATTCGGTTCACTAAACGAGC
CCGGTTCACTAAACGAGCTCTGCTTATATAGACCTCCCACCGTACACGCCTACCGCCCATTTGCGTCAAT
GGGGCGGAGTTGTTACGACATTTTGGAAAGTCCCGTTGATTTTGGTGCCAAAACAAACTCCCATTGACGT
CAATGGGGTGGAGACTTGGAAATCCCCGTGAGTCAAACCGCTATCCACGCCCATTGATGTACTGCCAAAA
CCGCATCACCATGGTAATAGCGATGACTAATACGTAGATGTACTGCCAAGTAGGAAAGTCCCATAAGGTC
ATGTACTGGGCATAATGCCAGGCGGGCCATTTACCGTCATTGACGTCAATAGGGGGCGTACTTGGCATAT
GATACACTTGATGTACTGCCAAGTGGGCAGTTTACCGTAAATACTCCACCCATTGACGTCAATGGAAAGT
CCCTATTGGCGTTACTATGGGAACATACGTCATTATTGACGTCAATGGGCGGGGGTCGTTGGGCGGTCAG
CCAGGCGGGCCATTTACCGTAAGTTATGTAACGCGGAACTCCATATATGGGCTATGAACTAATGACCCCG
TAATTGATTACTATTAATAACTAGCACGCGTTCGAAGCTTGAGCTCGGTCCCCTCGGGGTTGGGAGGTGG
GTCTGAAACGATAATGGTGAATATCCCTGCCTAACTCTATTCACTATAGAAAGTACAGCAAAAACTATTC
TTAAACCTACCAAGCCTCCTACTATCATTATGAATAATTTTATATACCACAGCCAATTTGTTATGTTAAA
CCAATTCCACAAACTTGCCCATTTATCTAATTCCAATAATTCTTGTTCATTCTTTTCTTGCTGGTTTTGC
GATTCTTCAATTAAGGAGTGTATTAAGCTTGTGTAATTGTTAATTTCTCTGTCCCACTCCATCCAGGTCG
TGTGATTCCAAATCTGTTCCAGAGATTTATTACTCCAACTAGCATTCCAAGGCACAGCAGTGGTGCAAAT
GAGTTTTCCAGAGCAACCCCAAATCCCCAGGAGCTGTTGATCCTTTAGGTATCTTTCCACAGCCAGGATT
CTTGCCTGGAGCTGCTTGATGCCCCAGACTGTGAGTTGCAACAGATGCTGTTGCGCCTCAATAGCCCTCA
GCAAATTGTTCTGCTGCTGCACTATACCAGACAATAATTGTCTGGCCTGTACCGTCAGCGTCATTGACGC
TGCGCCCATAGTGCTTCCTGCTGCTCCCAAGAACCCAAGGAACAAAGCTCCTATTCCCACTGCTCTTTTT
TCTCTCTGCACCACTCTTCTCTTTGCCTTGGTGGGTGCTACTCCTAATGGTTCAATTTTTACTACTTTAT
ATTTATATAATTCACTTCTCCAATTGTCCCTCATATCTCCTCCTTATGGTGTTTTACTAAACTTTTCCAT
GTTCTAATCCTCATCCTGTCTACTTGCCACACAATCATCACCTGCCATCTGTTTTCCATAATCCCTAATG
ATCTTTGCTTTTCTTCTTGGCACTACTTTTATGTCACTATTATCTTGTATTACTACTGCCCCTTCACCTT
TCCAGAGGAGCTTTGCTGGTCCTTTCCAAAGTGGATTTCTGCTGTCCCTGTAATAAACCCGAAAATTTTG
AATTTTTGTAATTTGTTTTTGTAATTCTTTAGTTTGTATGTCTGTTGCTATTATGTCTACTATTCTTTCC
CCTGCACTGTACCCCCCAATCCCCCCTTTTCTTTTAAAATTGTGGATGAATACTGCCATTTGTACTGCTG
TCTTAAGATGTTCAGCCTGATCTCTTACCTGTCCTATAATTTTCTTTAATTCTTTATTCATAGATTCTAC
TACTCCTTGACTTTGGGGATTGTAGGGAATTTCCAGGTCTGAAGATCCTGCTGCTTGCTGTGCTTTTTTC
TTACTTTTGTTTTGCTCTTCCTCTATCTTGTCTAAAGCTTCCTTGGTGTCTTTTATCTCTATCCTTTGAT
GCACACAATAGAGGGTTGCTACTGTATTATATAATGATCTAAGTTCTTCTGATCCTGTCTGAAGGGATGG
TTGTAGCTGTCCCAGTATTTGTCTACAGCCTTCTGATGTTTCTAACAGGCCAGTATTAACTGCGAATCGT
TCTAGCTCCCTGCTTGCCCATACTATATGTTTTAATTTATATTTTTTCTTTCCCCCTGGCCTTAACCGAA
TTTTTTCCCATCGCGATCTAATTCTCCCCCGCTTAATACTGACGCTCTCGCACCCATCTCTCTCCTTCTA
GCCTCCGCTAGTCAAAATTTTTGGCGTACTCACCAGTCGCCGCCCCTCGCCTCTTGCCGTGCGCGCTTCA
GCAAGCCGAGTCCTGCGTCGAGAGAGCTCCTCTGGTTTCCCTTTCGCTTTCAAGTCCCTGTTCGGGCGCC
ACTGCTAGAGATTTTCCACACTGACTAAAAGGGTCTGAGGGATCTCTAGTTACCAGAGTCACACAACAGA
CGGGCACACACTACTTGAAGCACTCAAGGCAAGCTTTATTGAGGCTTAAGCAGTGGGTTCCCTAGTTAGC
CAGAGAGCTCCCAGGCTCAGATCTGGTCTAACCAGAGAGACCCAGTACAGGCAAAAAGCAGCTGCTTATA
TGCAGGATCTGAGGGCTCGCCACTCCCCAGTCCCGCCCAGGCCACGCCTCCCATGGTAATAGCGATGACT
AATACGTAGATGTACTGCCAAGTAGGAAAGTCCCATAAGGTCATGTACTGGGCATAATGCCAGGCGGGCC
ATTTACCGTCATTGACGTCAATAGGGGGCGTACTTGGCATATGATACACTTGATGTACTGCCAAGTGGGC
AGTTTACCGTAAATACTCCACCCATTGACGTCAATGGAAAGTCCCTATTGGCGTTACTATGGGAACATAC
GTCATTATTGACGTCAATGGGCGGGGGTCGTTGGGCGGTCAGCCAGGCGGGCCATTTACCGTAAGTTATG
TAACGCGGAACTCCATATATGGGCTATGAACTAATGACCCCGTAATTGATTACTATTAATAACTAGTCAA
TAATCAATGTCGACCCAGGTGGCACTTTTCGGGGAAATGTGCGCGGAACCCCTATTTGTTTATTTTTCTA
AATACATTCAAATATGTATCCGCTCATGAGACAATAACCCTGATAAATGCTTCAATAATATTGAAAAAGG
AAGAGTATGAGTATTCAACATTTCCGTGTCGCCCTTATTCCCTTTTTTGCGGCATTTTGCCTTCCTGTTT
TTGCTCACCCAGAAACGCTGGTGAAAGTAAAAGATGCTGAAGATCAGTTGGGTGCACGAGTGGGTTACAT
CGAACTGGATCTCAACAGCGGTAAGATCCTTGAGAGTTTTCGCCCCGAAGAACGTTTTCCAATGATGAGC
ACTTTTAAAGTTCTGCTATGTGGCGCGGTATTATCCCGTATTGACGCCGGGCAAGAGCAACTCGGTCGCC
GCATACACTATTCTCAGAATGACTTGGTTGAGTACTCACCAGTCACAGAAAAGCATCTTACGGATGGCAT
GACAGTAAGAGAATTATGCAGTGCTGCCATAACCATGAGTGATAACACTGCGGCCAACTTACTTCTGACA
ACGATCGGAGGACCGAAGGAGCTAACCGCTTTTTTGCACAACATGGGGGATCATGTAACTCGCCTTGATC
GTTGGGAACCGGAGCTGAATGAAGCCATACCAAACGACGAGCGTGACACCACGATGCCTGTAGCAATGGC
AACAACGTTGCGCAAACTATTAACTGGCGAACTACTTACTCTAGCTTCCCGGCAACAATTAATAGACTGG
ATGGAGGCGGATAAAGTTGCAGGACCACTTCTGCGCTCGGCCCTTCCGGCTGGCTGGTTTATTGCTGATA
AATCTGGAGCCGGTGAGCGTGGGTCTCGCGGTATCATTGCAGCACTGGGGCCAGATGGTAAGCCCTCCCG
TATCGTAGTTATCTACACGACGGGGAGTCAGGCAACTATGGATGAACGAAATAGACAGATCGCTGAGATA
GGTGCCTCACTGATTAAGCATTGGTAACTGTCAGACCAAGTTTACTCATATATACTTTAGATTGATTTAA
AACTTCATTTTTAATTTAAAAGGATCTAGGTGAAGATCCTTTTTGATAATCTCATGACCAAAATCCCTTA
ACGTGAGTTTTCGTTCCACTGAGCGTCAGACCCCGTAGAAAAGATCAAAGGATCTTCTTGAGATCCTTTT
TTTCTGCGCGTAATCTGCTGCTTGCAAACAAAAAAACCACCGCTACCAGCGGTGGTTTGTTTGCCGGATC
AAGAGCTACCAACTCTTTTTCCGAAGGTAACTGGCTTCAGCAGAGCGCAGATACCAAATACTGTTCTTCT
AGTGTAGCCGTAGTTAGGCCACCACTTCAAGAACTCTGTAGCACCGCCTACATACCTCGCTCTGCTAATC
CTGTTACCAGTGGCTGCTGCCAGTGGCGATAAGTCGTGTCTTACCGGGTTGGACTCAAGACGATAGTTAC
CGGATAAGGCGCAGCGGTCGGGCTGAACGGGGGGTTCGTGCACACAGCCCAGCTTGGAGCGAACGACCTA
CACCGAACTGAGATACCTACAGCGTGAGCTATGAGAAAGCGCCACGCTTCCCGAAGGGAGAAAGGCGGAC
AGGTATCCGGTAAGCGGCAGGGTCGGAACAGGAGAGCGCACGAGGGAGCTTCCAGGGGGAAACGCCTGGT
ATCTTTATAGTCCTGTCGGGTTTCGCCACCTCTGACTTGAGCGTCGATTTTTGTGATGCTCGTCAGGGGG
GCGGAGCCTATGGAAAAACGCCAGCAACGCGGCCTTTTTACGGTTCCTGGCCTTTTGCTGGCCTTTTGCT
CACATGTTCTTTCCTGCGTTATCCCCTGATTCTGTGGATAACCGTATTACCGCCTTTGAGTGAGCTGATA
CCGCTCGCCGCAGCCGAACGACCGAGCGCAGCGAGTCAGTGAGCGAGGAAGCGGAAGAGCGCCCAATACG
CAAACCGCCTCTCCCCGCGCGTTGGCCGATTCATTAATGCAGCGGATCCAGACATGATAAGATACATTGA
TGAGTTTGGACAAACCACAACTAGAATGCAGTGAAAAAAATGCTTTATTTGTGAAATTTGTGATGCTATT
GCTTTATTTGTAACCATTATAAGCTGCAATAAACAAGTTAGCTTTTTGCAAAAGCCTAGGCCTCCAAAAA
AGCCTCCTCACTACTTCTGGAATAGCTCAGAGGCCGAGGCGGCCTCGGCCTCTGCATAAATAAAAAAAAT
TAGTCAGCCATGGGGCGGAGAATGGGCGGAACTGGGCGGAGTTAGGGGCGGGATGGGCGGAGTTAGGGGC
GGGACTATGGTTGCTGACTAATTGAGATGCGGATCCGCTGGCACGACAGGTTTCCCGACTGGAAAGCGGG
CAGTGAGCGCAACGCAATTAATGTGAGTTAGCTCACTCATTAGGCACCCCAGGCTTTACACTTTATGCTT
CCGGCTCGTATGTTGTGTGGAATTGTGAGCGGATAACAATTTCACACAGGAAACAGCTATGACCATGATT
ACGCCAAGCTTGGGCTGCAGGTCGAGGGATCTCCATAAGAGAAGAGGGACAGCTATGACTGGGAGTAGTC
AGGAGAGGAGGAAAAATCTGGCTAGTAAAACATGTAAGGAAAATTTTAGGGATGTTAAAGAAAAAAATAA
CACAAAACAAAATAT
